>Addgene plasmid #21547 | Oct4-ires-EGFP(lox neo) | addgene partial sequence | sequence record 27226 | 21547 with T3
GTCGGGCCCCCCTTCGAGGTCGACGGTATCGATAAGCTTCCAAGGGCCTCCAGGTGGGCCTGGAATCGGA
CCAGGCTCAGAGGTATTGGGGATCTCCCCATGTCCGCCCGCATACGAGTTCTGCGGAGGGATGGCATACT
GTGGACCTCAGGTTGGACTGGGCCTAGTCCCCCAAGTTGGCGTGGAGACTTTGCAGCCTGAGGGCCAGGC
AGGAGCACGAGTGGAAAGCAACTCAGAGGGAACCTCCTCTGAGCCCTGTGCCGACCGCCCCAATGCCGTG
AAGTTGGAGAAGGTGGAACCAACTCCCGAGGAGGTAAGTGAAGGGACTTGGCTGGGCTGGCAGAGGCAGC
AGTGAAGGGAATTGGGAACATGTAGGGTAGCCACCCTGCCTGCCAAAGGTGGTGATGGCTGCCGGGCCTC
CTGAGAAGCACGACGCAGTGTGGACTAGAACCCAGAATTGCAAGAATCAGAAACCGGCCTGGATTGTTTC
GGCCTGGCCCTTGTCATGTAGGTCACCTAGGCCTGGCCTGTGTCCCGACACTTGCTTCATGCCATCACTG
TCTGTACACCAGTGATGCGTGAAAATCAGCCCCCCCCAAAAAAAAAAAACATATCAGCCCCTCTGGGGAC
TTGGATCACAGTCGGACCCAGGAACTTGGCCTTAACTGTTAGGGCTGGCTGGGGGGGTAAAAAATGGTGC
TTATCCTGGA
