>Addgene plasmid #21547 | Oct4-ires-EGFP(lox neo) | addgene partial sequence | sequence record 27227 | 21547 with EGFP-N
TTCGGGGGGCCTAGACGTTTTTTTAACCTCGACTAAACACATGTAAAGCATGTGTACCGAGGCCCCAGAT
CAGATCCCATACAATGGGGTACCTTCTGGGCATCCTTCAGCCCCTTGTTGAATACGCTTGAGGAGAGCCA
TTTGACTCTTTCCACAACTATCCAACTCACAACGTGGCACTGGGGTTGTGCCGCCTTTGCAGGTGTATCT
TATACACGTGGCTTTTGGCCGCAGAGGCACCTGTCGCCAGGTGGGGGGTTCCGCTGCCTGCAAAGGGTCG
CTACAGACGTTGTTTGTCTTCAAGAAGCTTCCAGAGGAACTGCTTCCTTCACGACATTCAACAGACCTTG
CATTCCTTTGGCGAGAGGGGAAAGACCCCTAGGAATGCTCGTCAAGAAGACAGGGCCAGGTTTCCGGGCC
CTCACATTGCCAAAAGACGGCAATATGGTGGAAAATAACATATAGACAAACGCACACCGGCCTTATTCCA
AGCGGCTTCGGCCAGTAACGTTAGGGGGGGGGGAAGGGAGAGG
