[The description below was written by a language model from this plasmid's Addgene catalogue record.]
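Description:
Oct4-ires-EGFP(lox neo) is a mouse gene-targeting vector built on the Stratagene Bluescript backbone (about 3 kb), a high-copy phagemid-type cloning plasmid propagated in E. coli under ampicillin selection. An insert of roughly 9.5 kb sits between HindIII and EcoRI sites, both of which are retained, and can be read into from the flanking M13 forward and reverse primer sites. The record lists the insert contents as mouse Oct4 sequence together with EGFP of jellyfish origin, and gives neomycin resistance (G418) as the marker for selection in mammalian cells.

No feature table is provided, so the internal layout can only be inferred from the name and vector type. The name indicates an IRES-EGFP reporter joined to Oct4 sequence, an arrangement in which the internal ribosome entry site allows EGFP to be translated from the same transcript as the upstream gene, so that fluorescence reports activity of the Oct4 locus. In a targeting vector, the Oct4 genomic sequence would normally serve as homology arms directing recombination into the endogenous locus. "lox neo" suggests that the neomycin cassette is flanked by lox sites, which would permit its removal by Cre recombinase after G418-resistant clones have been isolated. The record does not state the lengths or boundaries of the homology arms, the exact insertion point within Oct4, the promoter driving neo, or whether a negative selection marker is present. The associated publication concerns whether Oct4 expression is needed for self-renewal of mouse somatic stem cells, which is consistent with using this construct to generate an Oct4 reporter allele in mouse cells.
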