Addgene plasmid #21547: Oct4-ires-EGFP(lox neo)
Depositing lab: Rudolf Jaenisch. Depositing organization: Whitehead Institute for Biomedical Research. Publication: Oct4 expression is not required for mouse somatic stem cell self-renewal. Lengner CJ, Camargo FD, Hochedlinger K, Welstead GG, Zaidi S, Gokhale S, Scholer HR, Tomilin A, Jaenisch R.. Cell Stem Cell. 2007 Oct 11;1(4):403-15. 10.1016/j.stem.2007.07.020 PubMed 18159219.
Backbone
  Vector backbone: Bluescript
  Backbone manufacturer: Stratagene
  Backbone size w/o insert (bp): 3000
  Vector type: Mouse Targeting
  Selectable markers: Neomycin (select with G418)
Growth in bacteria
  Bacterial resistance: Ampicillin, 100 μg/mL
  Growth temperature: 37°C
  Growth strain: DH5alpha
  Copy number: High Copy
Gene/Insert
  Gene/Insert name: EGFP, Oct4
  Species: M. musculus (mouse); jellyfish
  Insert size (bp): 9517
  Cloning method: Restriction Enzyme; 5′ cloning site HindIII (not destroyed); 3′ cloning site EcoRI (not destroyed)
  Sequencing primers: 5′ M13 forward; 3′ M13 reverse
Terms and licenses: Academic/Nonprofit Terms; Industry Terms: Not Available to Industry
How to cite: Oct4-ires-EGFP(lox neo) was a gift from Rudolf Jaenisch (Addgene plasmid # 21547 ; http://n2t.net/addgene:21547 ; RRID:Addgene_21547)
