LOCUS       Exported 12405 bp ds-DNA circular SYN 12-MAY-2021
DEFINITION  synthetic circular DNA
ACCESSION   .
VERSION     .
KEYWORDS    Oct4-ires-EGFP(lox neo)
SOURCE      synthetic DNA construct
  ORGANISM  synthetic DNA construct
REFERENCE   1 (bases 1 to 12405)
  AUTHORS   Lengner CJ, Camargo FD, Hochedlinger K, Welstead GG, Zaidi S,
            Gokhale S, Scholer HR, Tomilin A, Jaenisch R.
  TITLE     Oct4 expression is not required for mouse somatic stem cell
            self-renewal
  JOURNAL   Cell Stem Cell. 2007 Oct 11;1(4):403-15.
  PUBMED    18159219
REFERENCE   2 (bases 1 to 12405)
  AUTHORS   .
  TITLE     Direct Submission
  JOURNAL   Exported May 12, 2021 from SnapGene Server 1.1.58
            http://www.snapgene.com
FEATURES             Location/Qualifiers
     source          1..12405
                     /organism="synthetic DNA construct"
                     /mol_type="other DNA"
     primer_bind     13..29
                     /label=SK primer
                     /note="common sequencing primer, one of multiple similar
                     variants"
     primer_bind     13..29
                     /label=pBluescriptSK
                     /note="For pBluescript vector"
     regulatory      417..426
                     /regulatory_class="other"
                     /note="vertebrate consensus sequence for strong initiation
                     of translation (Kozak, 1987)"
     protein_bind    2030..2063
                     /label=loxP
                     /bound_moiety="Cre recombinase"
                     /note="Cre-mediated recombination occurs in the 8-bp core
                     sequence (GCATACAT)."
     polyA_signal    2151..2262
                     /label=bGH poly(A) signal
                     /note="bovine growth hormone polyadenylation signal"
     primer_bind     2251..2268
                     /label=BGH-rev
                     /note="Bovine growth hormone terminator, reverse primer.
                     Also called BGH reverse"
     CDS             complement(2300..3103)
                     /codon_start=1
                     /gene="aph(3')-II (or nptII)"
                     /product="aminoglycoside phosphotransferase from Tn5"
                     /label=NeoR/KanR
                     /note="confers resistance to neomycin, kanamycin, and G418
                     (Geneticin(R))"
                     /translation="MGSAIEQDGLHAGSPAAWVERLFGYDWAQQTIGCSDAAVFRLSAQ
                     GRPVLFVKTDLSGALNELQDEAARLSWLATTGVPCAAVLDVVTEAGRDWLLLGEVPGQD
                     LLSSHLAPAEKVSIMADAMRRLHTLDPATCPFDHQAKHRIERARTRMEAGLVDQDDLDE
                     EHQGLAPAELFARLKARMPDGEDLVVTHGDACLPNIMVENGRFSGFIDCGRLGVADRYQ
                     DIALATRDIAEELGGEWADRFLVLYGIAAPDSQRIAFYRLLDEFF"
     primer_bind     complement(2411..2430)
                     /label=Neo-F
                     /note="Neomycin resistance gene, forward primer"
     primer_bind     3021..3040
                     /label=Neo-R
                     /note="Neomycin resistance gene, reverse primer"
     primer_bind     complement(3165..3184)
                     /label=mPGK-F
                     /note="Mouse PGK promoter, forward primer"
     primer_bind     3558..3581
                     /label=MSCV-rev
                     /note="Murine stem cell virus, reverse primer"
     protein_bind    3608..3641
                     /label=loxP
                     /bound_moiety="Cre recombinase"
                     /note="Cre-mediated recombination occurs in the 8-bp core
                     sequence (GCATACAT)."
     CDS             complement(3692..4411)
                     /codon_start=1
                     /product="the original enhanced GFP (Yang et al., 1996)"
                     /label=EGFP
                     /note="mammalian codon-optimized"
                     /translation="MVSKGEELFTGVVPILVELDGDVNGHKFSVSGEGEGDATYGKLTL
                     KFICTTGKLPVPWPTLVTTLTYGVQCFSRYPDHMKQHDFFKSAMPEGYVQERTIFFKDD
                     GNYKTRAEVKFEGDTLVNRIELKGIDFKEDGNILGHKLEYNYNSHNVYIMADKQKNGIK
                     VNFKIRHNIEDGSVQLADHYQQNTPIGDGPVLLPDNHYLSTQSALSKDPNEKRDHMVLL
                     EFVTAAGITLGMDELYK"
     CDS             complement(3695..4411)
                     /codon_start=1
                     /product="enhanced GFP"
                     /label=EGFP
                     /translation="MVSKGEELFTGVVPILVELDGDVNGHKFSVSGEGEGDATYGKLTL
                     KFICTTGKLPVPWPTLVTTLTYGVQCFSRYPDHMKQHDFFKSAMPEGYVQERTIFFKDD
                     GNYKTRAEVKFEGDTLVNRIELKGIDFKEDGNILGHKLEYNYNSHNVYIMADKQKNGIK
                     VNFKIRHNIEDGSVQLADHYQQNTPIGDGPVLLPDNHYLSTQSALSKDPNEKRDHMVLL
                     EFVTAAGITLGMDELYK"
     primer_bind     complement(3737..3758)
                     /label=EGFP-C
                     /note="EGFP, forward primer"
     primer_bind     4086..4105
                     /label=EXFP-R
                     /note="For distinguishing EGFP variants, reverse primer"
     primer_bind     4345..4366
                     /label=EGFP-N
                     /note="EGFP, reverse primer"
     misc_feature    4412..4998
                     /label=IRES2
                     /note="internal ribosome entry site (IRES) of the
                     encephalomyocarditis virus (EMCV)"
     primer_bind     complement(4585..4604)
                     /label=IRES-F
                     /note="IRES internal ribosome entry site, forward primer"
     primer_bind     4814..4831
                     /label=IRES reverse
                     /note="IRES internal ribosome entry site, reverse primer.
                     Also called pCDH-rev"
     primer_bind     complement(9507..9523)
                     /label=KS primer
                     /note="common sequencing primer, one of multiple similar
                     variants"
     primer_bind     complement(9508..9524)
                     /label=pBluescriptKS
                     /note="For pBluescript vector"
     primer_bind     complement(9553..9573)
                     /label=T3
                     /note="T3 promoter, forward primer"
     promoter        complement(9553..9571)
                     /label=T3 promoter
                     /note="promoter for bacteriophage T3 RNA polymerase"
     primer_bind     complement(9592..9608)
                     /label=M13 rev
                     /note="common sequencing primer, one of multiple similar
                     variants"
     primer_bind     complement(9592..9608)
                     /label=M13 Reverse
                     /note="In lacZ gene. Also called M13-rev"
     primer_bind     complement(9605..9627)
                     /label=M13/pUC Reverse
                     /note="In lacZ gene"
     protein_bind    9616..9632
                     /label=lac operator
                     /bound_moiety="lac repressor encoded by lacI"
                     /note="The lac repressor binds to the lac operator to
                     inhibit transcription in E. coli. This inhibition can be
                     relieved by adding lactose or
                     isopropyl-beta-D-thiogalactopyranoside (IPTG)."
     promoter        complement(9640..9670)
                     /label=lac promoter
                     /note="promoter for the E. coli lac operon"
     protein_bind    9685..9706
                     /label=CAP binding site
                     /bound_moiety="E. coli catabolite activator protein"
                     /note="CAP binding activates transcription in the presence
                     of cAMP."
     primer_bind     complement(9823..9840)
                     /label=L4440
                     /note="L4440 vector, forward primer"
     rep_origin      complement(9994..10582)
                     /direction=LEFT
                     /label=ori
                     /note="high-copy-number ColE1/pMB1/pBR322/pUC origin of
                     replication"
     primer_bind     complement(10074..10093)
                     /label=pBR322ori-F
                     /note="pBR322 origin, forward primer"
     CDS             complement(10753..11613)
                     /codon_start=1
                     /gene="bla"
                     /product="beta-lactamase"
                     /label=AmpR
                     /note="confers resistance to ampicillin, carbenicillin, and
                     related antibiotics"
                     /translation="MSIQHFRVALIPFFAAFCLPVFAHPETLVKVKDAEDQLGARVGYI
                     ELDLNSGKILESFRPEERFPMMSTFKVLLCGAVLSRIDAGQEQLGRRIHYSQNDLVEYS
                     PVTEKHLTDGMTVRELCSAAITMSDNTAANLLLTTIGGPKELTAFLHNMGDHVTRLDRW
                     EPELNEAIPNDERDTTMPVAMATTLRKLLTGELLTLASRQQLIDWMEADKVAGPLLRSA
                     LPAGWFIADKSGAGERGSRGIIAALGPDGKPSRIVVIYTTGSQATMDERNRQIAEIGAS
                     LIKHW"
     primer_bind     11376..11395
                     /label=Amp-R
                     /note="Ampicillin resistance gene, reverse primer"
     promoter        complement(11614..11718)
                     /gene="bla"
                     /label=AmpR promoter
     rep_origin      complement(11744..12199)
                     /direction=LEFT
                     /label=f1 ori
                     /note="f1 bacteriophage origin of replication; arrow
                     indicates direction of (+) strand synthesis"
     primer_bind     complement(11881..11902)
                     /label=F1ori-F
                     /note="F1 origin, forward primer"
     primer_bind     12093..12112
                     /label=F1ori-R
                     /note="F1 origin, reverse primer"
     primer_bind     12326..12348
                     /label=M13/pUC Forward
                     /note="In lacZ gene"
     primer_bind     12340..12357
                     /label=M13 Forward
                     /note="In lacZ gene. Also called M13-F20 or M13 (-21)
                     Forward"
     primer_bind     12341..12357
                     /label=M13 fwd
                     /note="common sequencing primer, one of multiple similar
                     variants"
     primer_bind     12367..12386
                     /label=T7
                     /note="T7 promoter, forward primer"
     promoter        12367..12385
                     /label=T7 promoter
                     /note="promoter for bacteriophage T7 RNA polymerase"
ORIGIN
        1 ggtggcggcc gctctagaac tagtggatcc cccgggctgc aggaattctc catagcacag
       61 gggctcgtgg aaaccaagca tggagttggg caggagaaga ctatgagtca aggcacttgc
      121 tgccaagcct agcgacctgg acttgaccca caggacccac accatggagg gaaccaactt
      181 ttttcctcac attgtgacaa tcttcacaca taaatatgca catacttact gtgtccaggc
      241 cagcttggtc ttcatgagat actgggggga ggggagggga gggaggcaga gatctggtag
      301 ggctgacatt cagcagcaaa aatgctttaa gacttggctt tgggggctgg agagatggct
      361 cagcggttaa gagcactgac tgctctgcca gaggtccaga gttcaattcc catcaaccat
      421 ggtggctcac aaccatctgt aatgggatcc attgccctct tctggtgtgt ctgaagacag
      481 ctcaaataca taaaataaat aacttttttt ttttctaaag gagctgcttg gctcctcctc
      541 tctttttttt ttttaattta tttattatat atatatgtaa gtacactgta gttgtcttca
      601 gacataccag aagagggcgt cagatctcat tacagatggt tgtgagccac catgtagttg
      661 ctgggatttg aactcgggac ctctggcaga gcagtcagtg ctcttaacca ctgagccatc
      721 tcaccagccc caaaataaat aacattttaa aaaataaaga cttaagctgg gagtggtggc
      781 gcacgcattt gatcccagca ctcactgggg aggcagaggc aagcagattt ctgagttcga
      841 ggccagactg gtttacaaag tgagttccag gacatccaga gctatacaga gaaaccctgt
      901 ctcgaaaaac caaaaaaata aaataaataa ataaataaat ggttcagcag ttaggagcta
      961 tggctagctg gcctgtggtg gtacatgacc ttaatcccag ctcttggaag gcagggatgg
     1021 atagactgga tctgagttca gggacagcct ggcctacaga gttccagata gccagggcta
     1081 caccgagaaa tgtctcaaaa caaacaaaaa caaaaagcca atggctcttc ttgcagagga
     1141 cccaggtttg gttctcagaa cctacatggc tgctcccaac tctctataaa tccagttcct
     1201 tgagatctaa agcctttgac ctattctggc attgtagaca tgtgtacaga ccctactccc
     1261 agcactacta cgcccaaaaa aggtggtcat cagctagaat agaagcataa caatttagcc
     1321 tagagtggca cgggccttta atctcagcac tgcggaggca gaggcaggct gatctgaggc
     1381 caacctggtc cgccaggact acacagaact catcttgaag gaaaagaaaa aaaagagttt
     1441 gagggctgga gagatggctc agcggttaag agcactgact gctcttccag aggtcctgag
     1501 ttcaattccc agcaaccaca tggtggctca caaccatctg taatgggatc ccatgccctc
     1561 ttctggtgtg tctagaagac agctacagtg tacccatata aataaaataa atcttaaccc
     1621 ccccaaaaaa actctttttt ttaaagtata agcccaccag aactcccaga gtgacaagag
     1681 gaaagaaggc ggctgccaga caatggctat gaggtgatgt ccatcagcta gcagagactt
     1741 accgcctcta ggatggcgaa tatgcaatgc cttcctctat aggttgggct ccaaccccaa
     1801 ctatccctgg gcattttgtg gaactccaat ggtttcaatg gcgcctgttt tgaagatcac
     1861 ctggggtttg agaatccatt actggctttc tccaaccgca ggctctctag gaactgaagg
     1921 aaaacaaaat tcagctatct actgtgtgtc ccagtcttta tttaagaaca aaatgatgag
     1981 tgacagacag gccaggctcc tgatcatctg cagaattcgg cttgtactga taacttcgta
     2041 tagcatacat tatacgaagt tgttgcctgc tattgtcttc ccaatcctcc cccttgctgt
     2101 cctgccccac cccacccccc agaatagaat gacacctact cagacaatgc gatgcaattt
     2161 cctcatttta ttaggaaagg acagtgggag tggcaccttc cagggtcaag gaaggcacgg
     2221 gggaggggca aacaacagat ggctggcaac tagaaggcac agtcgaggct gatcagcgag
     2281 ctctagagaa ttgatcccct cagaagaact cgtcaagaag gcgatagaag gcgatgcgct
     2341 gcgaatcggg agcggcgata ccgtaaagca cgaggaagcg gtcagcccat tcgccgccaa
     2401 gctcttcagc aatatcacgg gtagccaacg ctatgtcctg atagcggtcc gccacaccca
     2461 gccggccaca gtcgatgaat ccagaaaagc ggccattttc caccatgata ttcggcaagc
     2521 aggcatcgcc atgggtcacg acgagatcct cgccgtcggg catgcgcgcc ttgagcctgg
     2581 cgaacagttc ggctggcgcg agcccctgat gctcttcgtc cagatcatcc tgatcgacaa
     2641 gaccggcttc catccgagta cgtgctcgct cgatgcgatg tttcgcttgg tggtcgaatg
     2701 ggcaggtagc cggatcaagc gtatgcagcc gccgcattgc atcagccatg atggatactt
     2761 tctcggcagg agcaaggtga gatgacagga gatcctgccc cggcacttcg cccaatagca
     2821 gccagtccct tcccgcttca gtgacaacgt cgagcacagc tgcgcaagga acgcccgtcg
     2881 tggccagcca cgatagccgc gctgcctcgt cctgcagttc attcagggca ccggacaggt
     2941 cggtcttgac aaaaagaacc gggcgcccct gcgctgacag ccggaacacg gcggcatcag
     3001 agcagccgat tgtctgttgt gcccagtcat agccgaatag cctctccacc caagcggccg
     3061 gagaacctgc gtgcaatcca tcttgttcaa tggccgatcc catattggct gcaggtcgaa
     3121 aggcccggag atgaggaaga ggagaacagc gcggcagacg tgcgcttttg aagcgtgcag
     3181 aatgccgggc ctccggagga ccttcgggcg cccgccccgc ccctgagccc gcccctgagc
     3241 ccgcccccgg acccacccct tcccagcctc tgagcccaga aagcgaagga gcaaagctgc
     3301 tattggccgc tgccccaaag gcctacccgc ttccattgct cagcggtgct gtccatctgc
     3361 acgagactag tgagacgtgc tacttccatt tgtcacgtcc tgcacgacgc gagctgcggg
     3421 gcggggggga acttcctgac taggggagga gtagaaggtg gcgcgaaggg gccaccaaag
     3481 aacggagccg gttggcgcct accggtggat gtggaatgtg tgcgaggcca gaggccactt
     3541 gtgtagcgcc aagtgcccag cggggctgct aaagcgcatg ctccagactg ccttgggaaa
     3601 agtactgata acttcgtata gcatacatta tacgaagttg ttgaagccga attccagcac
     3661 actggcggcc gttactagtg gatcggccgc tttacttgta cagctcgtcc atgccgagag
     3721 tgatcccggc ggcggtcacg aactccagca ggaccatgtg atcgcgcttc tcgttggggt
     3781 ctttgctcag ggcggactgg gtgctcaggt agtggttgtc gggcagcagc acggggccgt
     3841 cgccgatggg ggtgttctgc tggtagtggt cggcgagctg cacgctgccg tcctcgatgt
     3901 tgtggcggat cttgaagttc accttgatgc cgttcttctg cttgtcggcc atgatataga
     3961 cgttgtggct gttgtagttg tactccagct tgtgccccag gatgttgccg tcctccttga
     4021 agtcgatgcc cttcagctcg atgcggttca ccagggtgtc gccctcgaac ttcacctcgg
     4081 cgcgggtctt gtagttgccg tcgtccttga agaagatggt gcgctcctgg acgtagcctt
     4141 cgggcatggc ggacttgaag aagtcgtgct gcttcatgtg gtcggggtag cggctgaagc
     4201 actgcacgcc gtaggtcagg gtggtcacga gggtgggcca gggcacgggc agcttgccgg
     4261 tggtgcagat gaacttcagg gtcagcttgc cgtaggtggc atcgccctcg ccctcgccgg
     4321 acacgctgaa cttgtggccg tttacgtcgc cgtccagctc gaccaggatg ggcaccaccc
     4381 cggtgaacag ctcctcgccc ttgctcacca tggttgtggc catattatca tcgtgttttt
     4441 caaaggaaaa ccacgtcccc gtggttcggg gggcctagac gtttttttaa cctcgactaa
     4501 acacatgtaa agcatgtgca ccgaggcccc agatcagatc ccatacaatg gggtaccttc
     4561 tgggcatcct tcagcccctt gttgaatacg cttgaggaga gccatttgac tctttccaca
     4621 actatccaac tcacaacgtg gcactggggt tgtgccgcct ttgcaggtgt atcttataca
     4681 cgtggctttt ggccgcagag gcacctgtcg ccaggtgggg ggttccgctg cctgcaaagg
     4741 gtcgctacag acgttgtttg tcttcaagaa gcttccagag gaactgcttc cttcacgaca
     4801 ttcaacagac cttgcattcc tttggcgaga ggggaaagac ccctaggaat gctcgtcaag
     4861 aagacagggc caggtttccg ggccctcaca ttgccaaaag acggcaatat ggtggaaaat
     4921 aacatataga caaacgcaca ccggccttat tccaagcggc ttcggccagt aacgttaggg
     4981 gggggggagg gagaggggcg gatcaacagc atcactgagc ttctttcccc atcccacccc
     5041 ccacccctgt tgtgctttta atccctcctc agtaaaagaa tttaacccca aagctccagg
     5101 ttctcttgtc tacctccctt gccttggctc acagcatccc cagggagggc tggtgcctca
     5161 gtttgaatgc atgggagagc ccagagcagt gacgggaaca gagggaaagg cctcgccctc
     5221 aggaaaaggg actgagtaga gtgtggtgaa gtgggggctt ccatagcctg gggtgccaaa
     5281 gtggggacct gggggcagag gaaaggatac agccccccct gggaaaggtg tccctgtagc
     5341 ctcatactct tctcgttggg aatactcaat acttgatctt ttgcccttct ggcgccggtt
     5401 acagaaccat actcgaacca cctaggatgg gcacagagat ggacatcaga tcataagctc
     5461 tgggatgctg cagtcagcgg tggcggcggt gggggtgggg gggtgggggg ggtggggaat
     5521 gggaacaggg aaacatccag gtaccacagg gcaggatctt ggcactcaca tccttctcta
     5581 gcccaagctg attggcgatg tgagtgatct gctgtaggga gggcttcggg cacttcagaa
     5641 acatggtctc cagactccac ctcacacggt tctcaatgct agttcgcttt ctcttccggg
     5701 cctgcaccag ggtctccgat ttgcatatct gggcagggga agatgggggc gacaagagca
     5761 actttagtat ttgacttggc aacagcccca ccttgagatg ggactgaaga acaaaccgct
     5821 aagggattgt gctaagggag cattgactgg atgtggcccc agagccaggg gttactgaaa
     5881 ggggctctgg aaggggctgg tagacctagg tctgagcctt caccagcact agacggggtt
     5941 ctggggaggg accattgtca ggctggtggg ggcagagggt gactcagaag gagagagcct
     6001 gattgattag caaatgttaa ggctctggat tccaattcat agcagcagaa taaggacaca
     6061 gaacttctcc tgcgagctcc ggttggagag ggaggagttt caagccagga atggaagcag
     6121 cagaagggac tgtgcctggc agacattgca cacatcctgc cactcctcac ctcctgaagg
     6181 ttctcattgt tgtcggcttc ctccacccac ttctccagca ggggccgcag cttacacatg
     6241 ttcttaaggc tgagctgcaa ggcctcgaag cgacagatgg tggtctggct gaacaccttt
     6301 cctgaaaggc cgatcaaaca gagtgagtga ggcagcaaga agggagccca agcccccacc
     6361 tctgacagtt caagctacaa gcgtctaatc ctcccttacc tgtggagaag cagctcctaa
     6421 gatgccccac ccccttgcgc ctacattaag agccgtgaga tcagaacatg ctgggggaga
     6481 cccaccaaag agaacgccca gggtgagccc cacgtcggcc tgggtgtacc ccaaggtgat
     6541 cctcttctgc ttcagcagct tggcaaactg ttctagctcc ttctgcaggg ctttcatgtc
     6601 ctgggactgt agtgagaaag gcagacttgt cagagtcaca ccagctggga ctgtgaccct
     6661 agggtgcccc atgaaaagat ctcagcctcc tcaagggctg gtctgattat ataaatgtta
     6721 ttcactctat tcctaggtga catagatggc tctttccccc cccagaacct agccatctac
     6781 agtaccacac tacccagagt tctgtgcagt accccagcaa gttcctatct gctcacagat
     6841 tactcaaaac cgccccactg aggacaaaat gtcaccctat tctgaagaag ttttaaggct
     6901 gcagaattga ccagacgaac gagcatgtaa tccctttact caagaaacac atggctcagc
     6961 agttaagctc tagctcttgc tccttcgcct gcttgctgcg tgagactaag taactgctag
     7021 atccttggac ttccattcac agctgcgact gaaccattgt tgggaattgg gctgccgact
     7081 gtaagtcatc aataaattcc tttactatct agagactgtc cataagttct gtgactctag
     7141 agaaccctga ctaatacaga agttggtata cggacttctc ttccggagat ccggagttca
     7201 attcccagca accacaaggt ggctcacaac cttctgtagt aggatctgat gccctcttct
     7261 ggtgtgtgtc tgaagacagg tacactgtac tcatataaaa aaaaaaaaaa tcaaaagaaa
     7321 gaaaggaaga aagaaagtcc caaagtatga cacagtatta gtgaagatat tgaaacaggg
     7381 actcactagg aagctctcct gcctcagtgt ctcaagggct ggggtaataa gatccatccc
     7441 tctgttcagc tctaaatgaa aacctacaca gcacactcta agtagccaaa tgtccatgcc
     7501 ccaggagctg acaacactcc ggagtgcgaa gaaaactcct gctgtactag agtgcgacag
     7561 agaaagcaag gcagcaggct agaagcctct ggaggtgaga agccttgagg cccaaaccac
     7621 aggaaatcat ctgactcacc ctggatgcgg tactggccgg agggtgcaga ggaccacctc
     7681 tgacgcccac aggtgtacag tagcaggcat gcacacacca caaaaaaaaa aaaatttttt
     7741 tttttcaaag ttgaaacagg gatatcaatc gatgtatgag caatagaacg gcaggggcac
     7801 tcgagggtgt ggctaaggct gccttcttct cagtaataca cagtgatggt tgggaccagg
     7861 tggggagggt ataacagatg gccagttgag tgtgctttct aagttgcagc gtgtgaaccg
     7921 gacccccccc cccaaaatgg ctgtcggttt ctcaggcttt tctgtctcta acagaagaca
     7981 gaaatggagg cagtcatctg gggagatgca agtcagcctt gagggcggaa gaggagcagg
     8041 ttgttggagc aaaggtccag gatggagggc tgaggtgctc cacaaaggct ggccaaccca
     8101 gggcacagac agaagcagca gccagtgagg cacacctcaa tgccatttca atggaaaagg
     8161 attctctcgg cttcagacag actttcatct ccaactgctc ctcaaaagac caaaacttgt
     8221 aatcgccctc agcagtgtct ttggcttttc taaatcctat tttgaggatt tgggattagc
     8281 ttaactaagg ttcaaatctc ttgcttcatt aagggccatt taagatgtga gataaactat
     8341 taatgccttc ctaggggact cccggcggca tacaggacct gagataacac agaaactggc
     8401 acttagggag gggactcctg ctacaacaat cgctaagctg tcggaactcc cggcgggcat
     8461 cggtatccac tcgcaccttg ttcttaaggc taattgctta cacttgctcc agagtgctgg
     8521 ctgtaggcca tcagacacta agcaaggccc gtgcactcac agaatgatct taagatggcc
     8581 tggagataaa actcccctac ccaagggtgt ccctttcttg tttacaagga aaggtagaaa
     8641 ggctgaaatc gatcagatct gcacctcagg cactacaagg gtctgctcgt gtaaaggtga
     8701 ctcatggagt ctgaggctaa agtagacagg ccgtaaactt gactgaaggt gagccctact
     8761 ccacacatgg cccaaacaag agctcctatc agcagccagt cacacccaac ctcttcagta
     8821 acaataactc caggataagc accatttttt acccccccag ccatgcctaa ccttaaggcc
     8881 aagttcctgg gtccgactgt gatccaagtc cccagagggg ctgatatgtt tttttttttt
     8941 ggggggggct gattttcacg catcactggt gtacagacag tgatggcatg aagcaagtgt
     9001 cgggacacag gccaggccta ggtgacctac atgacaaggg ccaggccgaa acaatccagg
     9061 ccggtttctg attcttgcaa ttctgggttc tagtccacac tgcgtcgtgc ttctcaggag
     9121 gcccggcagc catcaccacc tttggcaggc agggtggcta ccctacatgt tcccaattcc
     9181 cttcactgct gcctctgcca gcccagccaa gtcccttcac ttacctcctc gggagttggt
     9241 tccaccttct ccaacttcac ggcattgggg cggtcggcac agggctcaga ggaggttccc
     9301 tctgagttgc tttccactcg tgctcctgcc tggccctcag gctgcaaagt ctccacgcca
     9361 acttggggga ctaggcccag tccaacctga ggtccacagt atgccatccc tccgcagaac
     9421 tcgtatgcgg gcggacatgg ggagatcccc aatacctctg agcctggtcc gattccaggc
     9481 ccacctggag gcccttggaa gcttatcgat accgtcgacc tcgagggggg gcccggtacc
     9541 cagcttttgt tccctttagt gagggttaat tgcgcgcttg gcgtaatcat ggtcatagct
     9601 gtttcctgtg tgaaattgtt atccgctcac aattccacac aacatacgag ccggaagcat
     9661 aaagtgtaaa gcctggggtg cctaatgagt gagctaactc acattaattg cgttgcgctc
     9721 actgcccgct ttccagtcgg gaaacctgtc gtgccagctg cattaatgaa tcggccaacg
     9781 cgcggggaga ggcggtttgc gtattgggcg ctcttccgct tcctcgctca ctgactcgct
     9841 gcgctcggtc gttcggctgc ggcgagcggt atcagctcac tcaaaggcgg taatacggtt
     9901 atccacagaa tcaggggata acgcaggaaa gaacatgtga gcaaaaggcc agcaaaaggc
     9961 caggaaccgt aaaaaggccg cgttgctggc gtttttccat aggctccgcc cccctgacga
    10021 gcatcacaaa aatcgacgct caagtcagag gtggcgaaac ccgacaggac tataaagata
    10081 ccaggcgttt ccccctggaa gctccctcgt gcgctctcct gttccgaccc tgccgcttac
    10141 cggatacctg tccgcctttc tcccttcggg aagcgtggcg ctttctcata gctcacgctg
    10201 taggtatctc agttcggtgt aggtcgttcg ctccaagctg ggctgtgtgc acgaaccccc
    10261 cgttcagccc gaccgctgcg ccttatccgg taactatcgt cttgagtcca acccggtaag
    10321 acacgactta tcgccactgg cagcagccac tggtaacagg attagcagag cgaggtatgt
    10381 aggcggtgct acagagttct tgaagtggtg gcctaactac ggctacacta gaaggacagt
    10441 atttggtatc tgcgctctgc tgaagccagt taccttcgga aaaagagttg gtagctcttg
    10501 atccggcaaa caaaccaccg ctggtagcgg tggttttttt gtttgcaagc agcagattac
    10561 gcgcagaaaa aaaggatctc aagaagatcc tttgatcttt tctacggggt ctgacgctca
    10621 gtggaacgaa aactcacgtt aagggatttt ggtcatgaga ttatcaaaaa ggatcttcac
    10681 ctagatcctt ttaaattaaa aatgaagttt taaatcaatc taaagtatat atgagtaaac
    10741 ttggtctgac agttaccaat gcttaatcag tgaggcacct atctcagcga tctgtctatt
    10801 tcgttcatcc atagttgcct gactccccgt cgtgtagata actacgatac gggagggctt
    10861 accatctggc cccagtgctg caatgatacc gcgagaccca cgctcaccgg ctccagattt
    10921 atcagcaata aaccagccag ccggaagggc cgagcgcaga agtggtcctg caactttatc
    10981 cgcctccatc cagtctatta attgttgccg ggaagctaga gtaagtagtt cgccagttaa
    11041 tagtttgcgc aacgttgttg ccattgctac aggcatcgtg gtgtcacgct cgtcgtttgg
    11101 tatggcttca ttcagctccg gttcccaacg atcaaggcga gttacatgat cccccatgtt
    11161 gtgcaaaaaa gcggttagct ccttcggtcc tccgatcgtt gtcagaagta agttggccgc
    11221 agtgttatca ctcatggtta tggcagcact gcataattct cttactgtca tgccatccgt
    11281 aagatgcttt tctgtgactg gtgagtactc aaccaagtca ttctgagaat agtgtatgcg
    11341 gcgaccgagt tgctcttgcc cggcgtcaat acgggataat accgcgccac atagcagaac
    11401 tttaaaagtg ctcatcattg gaaaacgttc ttcggggcga aaactctcaa ggatcttacc
    11461 gctgttgaga tccagttcga tgtaacccac tcgtgcaccc aactgatctt cagcatcttt
    11521 tactttcacc agcgtttctg ggtgagcaaa aacaggaagg caaaatgccg caaaaaaggg
    11581 aataagggcg acacggaaat gttgaatact catactcttc ctttttcaat attattgaag
    11641 catttatcag ggttattgtc tcatgagcgg atacatattt gaatgtattt agaaaaataa
    11701 acaaataggg gttccgcgca catttccccg aaaagtgcca cctaaattgt aagcgttaat
    11761 attttgttaa aattcgcgtt aaatttttgt taaatcagct cattttttaa ccaataggcc
    11821 gaaatcggca aaatccctta taaatcaaaa gaatagaccg agatagggtt gagtgttgtt
    11881 ccagtttgga acaagagtcc actattaaag aacgtggact ccaacgtcaa aggnnnnnnn
    11941 nnnnnnnnnn nnnnnnnnnn nnnnnnnnnn nnnnnnnnnn nntnnnnnnn nnnnnnnnnn
    12001 nnnnnnnnnn nnnnnnnnnn nnnnnnnnnn nnnnnnnnnn nnnnnnnnnn nnnnnnnnnn
    12061 nnnnnnnnnn nnnngnnnnn nnnnnnnnnn nnnnnnnnnn nnnnnnnnnn nnnnnnnnnn
    12121 nnnnnnnnnn nnnnnnnnnn nnnnnnnnnn nnnnnnnnnn nnnnnnnnnn nnnnnnnnnn
    12181 nnnnnnnnnn nnnnnnnnnc ccattcgcca ttcaggctgc gcaactgttg ggaagggcga
    12241 tcggtgcggg cctcttcgct attacgccag ctggcgaaag ggggatgtgc tgcaaggcga
    12301 ttaagttggg taacgccagg gttttcccag tcacgacgtt gtaaaacgac ggccagtgag
    12361 cgcgcgtaat acgactcact atagggcgaa ttggagctcc accgc
//
